>Addgene plasmid #43792 | IV-TTC | depositor partial sequence | sequence record 59057 | IV-TTC sequence 279 bps
CGTCTCGACTCACCCCAGAGCAGGTCGTGGCCATTGCCTCGAATGGAGGGGGCAAACAGGCATTGGAAAC
CGTACAACGATTGCTGCCGGTGCTGTGCCAAGCGCACGGCCTCACCCCAGAGCAGGTCGTGGCCATTGCC
TCGAATGGAGGGGGCAAACAGGCGTTGGAAACCGTACAACGATTGCTGCCGGTGCTGTGCCAAGCGCACG
GATTAACCCCAGAGCAGGTCGTGGCGATCGCAAGCCACGACGGAGGAAGACCCGCACTGGAGAGAGACG
