>Addgene plasmid #43792 | IV-TTC | addgene partial sequence | sequence record 62100 | M13-F20 5'-TGTAAAACGACGGCCAGT-3'
CTATAGGGCGAATTGGGCCCTCTAGATGCATGCTCGAGCGGCCGCCAGTGTGATGGATATCTGCAGAATT
CGCCCTTATATAGATGCCGTCCTAGCGCGTCTCGACTCACCCCAGAGCAGGTCGTGGCCATTGCCTCGAA
TGGAGGGGGCAAACAGGCATTGGAAACCGTACAACGATTGCTGCCGGTGCTGTGCCAAGCGCACGGCCTC
ACCCCAGAGCAGGTCGTGGCCATTGCCTCGAATGGAGGGGGCAAACAGGCGTTGGAAACCGTACAACGAT
TGCTGCCGGTGCTGTGCCAAGCGCACGGATTAACCCCAGAGCAGGTCGTGGCGATCGCAAGCCACGACGG
AGGAAGACCCGCACTGGAGAGAGACGTGGGCACAGGAAAGATACTTAAGGGCGAATTCCAGCACACTGGC
GGCCGTTACTAGTGGATCCGAGCTCGGTACCAAGCTTGATGCATAGCTTGAGTATTCTATAGTGTCACCT
AAATAGCTTGGCGTAATCATGGTCATAGCTGTTTCCTGTGTGAAATTGTTATCCGCTCACAATTCCACAC
AACATACGAGCCGGAAGCATAAAGTGTAAAGCCTGGGGTGCCTAATGAGTGAGCTAACTCACATTAATTG
CGTTGCGCTCACTGCCCGCTTTCCAGTCGGGAAACCTGTCGTGCCAGCTGCATTAATGAATCGGCCAACG
CGCGGGGAGAGGCGGTTTGCGTATTGGGCGCTCTTCCGCTTCCTCGCTCACTGACTCGCTGCGCTCGGTC
GTTCGGCTGCGGCGAGCGGTATCAGCTCACTCAAAGGCGGTAATACGGTTATCCACAGAATCAGGGGATA
ACGCAGGAAAGAACATGTGAGCAAAAGGCCAGCAAAAGGCCAGGAACCGTAAAAAGGCCGCGTTGC
