[The description below was written by a language model from this plasmid's Addgene catalogue record.]
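Description:
IV-TTC is a bacterial cloning plasmid built on the commercial pCRII-TOPO backbone (about 4 kb without insert), carrying a 279 bp synthetic insert introduced by TOPO cloning. It is maintained as a high-copy plasmid in E. coli and can be selected with ampicillin and kanamycin, as the backbone carries both markers. The record lists T7 and M13-reverse as the sequencing primers, so these priming sites flank the cloning site and allow the insert to be verified from either side. No feature table is provided, so other backbone elements are not documented here.

The record gives the insert only the name "IV-TTC" and describes it as synthetic; it does not state what the fragment encodes. The plasmid was deposited with a publication describing a TALEN genome-editing system for generating human stem cell-based disease models. In that context, the name and the small insert size suggest a module from a TALE repeat assembly library: "IV" may indicate a position in an ordered assembly, and "TTC" the three DNA bases recognised by the encoded repeats. This reading is an inference from the name and the associated publication, not something stated in the catalogue fields. There is no promoter, tag or reporter recorded for expressing the insert, and the vector type is listed simply as bacterial cloning. The plasmid therefore appears to serve as a storage and propagation vehicle for a DNA part to be excised or amplified and combined with other parts, rather than as an expression construct in its own right.
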