Addgene plasmid #43792: IV-TTC
Depositing lab: Chad Cowan & Kiran Musunuru. Depositing organization: Harvard University. Publication: A TALEN Genome-Editing System for Generating Human Stem Cell-Based Disease Models. Ding Q, Lee YK, Schaefer EA, Peters DT, Veres A, Kim K, Kuperwasser N, Motola DL, Meissner TB, Hendriks WT, Trevisan M, Gupta RM, Moisan A, Banks E, Friesen M, Schinzel RT, Xia F, Tang A, Xia Y, Figueroa E, Wann A, Ahfeldt T, Daheron L, Zhang F, Rubin LL, Peng LF, Chung RT, Musunuru K, Cowan CA. Cell Stem Cell. 2012 Dec 12. pii: S1934-5909(12)00645-5. doi: 10.1016/j.stem.2012.11.011. PubMed 23246482.
Backbone
  Vector backbone: pCRII-TOPO
  Backbone manufacturer: Invitrogen
  Backbone size w/o insert (bp): 3973
  Vector type: Bacterial Cloning
Growth in bacteria
  Bacterial resistance: Ampicillin and Kanamycin, 100 & 50 μg/mL
  Growth temperature: 37°C
  Growth strain: Top10
  Copy number: High Copy
Gene/Insert
  Gene/Insert name: IV-TTC
  Species: Synthetic
  Insert size (bp): 279
  Cloning method: TOPO Cloning
  Sequencing primers: 5′ T7; 3′ M13-rev
Terms and licenses: Academic/Nonprofit Terms; Industry Terms: Not Available to Industry
How to cite: IV-TTC was a gift from Chad Cowan & Kiran Musunuru (Addgene plasmid # 43792 ; http://n2t.net/addgene:43792 ; RRID:Addgene_43792)
